>Addgene plasmid #227518 | pEPMS0CM0032 | addgene full sequence | sequence record 455972 | Addgene NGS Result
TAGGTCTCTAATGTGGAAGTTACGAATAGGTGAGAAAAACGGAAAATTCAACATCGGGGACGGGAACGGC
GACGACTACCTTCATAGCACAAATAACTTTGTCGGGAGGCAAACTTGGGAGTTCGATCCAGACGCCGGCA
CACAAGAAGAGAGAGATGAAATAGAGAGGTTTCGTGAGCAATTCTTAATTAATAAGAAAAAGCTTGACAT
CTCATGCTGTGCCGATTTGTTAATGCGAAATCAGCTTATAAAGGAAAGTGGAATCGATTTAATAAGCGTG
CCGCCGGTGAGGCTTGGCGACGACGAAGATGTCAACTACGAAGCTGTAACAACGGCAGTCCGTAAAGCCG
TCCGATTGAACCGTGCCATACAAGCATGGGATGGCCATTGGCCGGCAGAAAATGCAGGACCCCTTTTCTT
TACTCCTCCCCTCATCATCGCTATGTACATATCCGGAACGCTGGATACGATTTTGACTCAAGAGCACAAG
CGAGAAATGATACGTTATATGTATATCCATCAGAACGAAGATGGAGGCTGGGGTTTTTACATTTCAGGCA
GGAGTACGATGATTGGAACTGCACTGAATTACGTCGGACTGAGGCTCCTGGGCGAGGATGATAATGATGC
CATAGCCAAAGGTCGAAAATGGATTCTCGACCATGGAGGCGCAACATCTATCCCGAGCTGGGGCAAGGTA
TACATCTCCGTGCTTGGAGTTTACGAATGGGCTGGCTGTAACCCTTTACCACCTGAGTTTTGGCTGTTTC
CTAGTTTTTTACCGTATCATCCAGCTAAAATGTGGTGTTATTGTAGAACCACCTATATGCCAATGTCCTA
TTTATATGGACGTGGGTTCCAAGGACCCATCACCGACCTGGTAAAGAGTCTCCGAAAAGAAATTCATGTC
ACACCGTATCATCAAATTGATTGGAATAAACAACGACATAACTGCTGTAAAGAAGATTTATACTACCCAC
ATACCTATATACAGGACCTCCTCTGGGATGGGCTTCACTACTTCAGCGAACCCCTGGTTTCAAAATGGCC
GTTCAAAAAGTTGCGTGAGAAAGGGTTAAAACGAGTGCTGGACTTAATGCAGTACAATGCAGAGGAAGGG
CGTTACATCACAATGGGGTGCGTTGAAAAAGCACTGCAAATGATGTGTTTTTATGCCTTAGATCCCAATG
GTGTCGATTTCAAGAGACACTTAGCTAGGTTACCGGATTATTTGTGGGTTGCTGAAGATGGGATGAAAAT
GCAATCTTTCGGCTCTCAGCTGTGGGACTGCACACTCGTCACTCAAGCCATAATTGCAAGTGACATGGTT
GAGGAATATGGGGACTCCTTGAAGAAAGCCAACTTTTATTTGAAGGAAAGTCAAATAAAACAGAACCCCA
AGGGGGACTTTGAGAACATGTGTCGACAATTTACTAAAGGCGCCTGGACTTTCTCTGACCAAGACCAGGG
GTGGGTCGTAAGCGACTGCACTGCTGAAGCAGTTAAGTGCTTGTTAGCCCTCTCACAGATGCCACAAGAG
ATCAGTGGTGAAAAGGTAGACGTGGAAAGACTGTACGACGCCATTAATGTTCTGCTCTATCTGCAAAGCC
CCGAGACTGGAGGTTTCGCTATCTGGGAGGCTCCAGTGCCGAAGCCGTATCTTGAAAAACTTAACCCCAG
TGAGCTCTTTGCCGACATCGTAGTCGAACGTGAACATGTTGAGTGCACCGGTTCCATTATTCAGGCACTC
CAGACCTTCAAGACGCTGCACCCGGGTCATCGTCAAAAGGAGATTGAGGTTGCCATCGAAAAAGGAATAC
GATTCTTGGAAAACAGGCAACAGGAGAATGGGAGTTGGTACGGTTACTGGGGCATATGTTATTTATATGG
AACGTACTTCGTTTTGCAAGGACTGGTTGCCTGTGGACAGACATACGAAAACTCCGAGGCCGTCAGGAAG
GCTGTAAAATTCTTCCTGTCTACGCAAAACAGCGAAGGGGGCTGGGGAGAGAATTTCGAAAGTTGCCCGC
AAGAAAAATTTATACCACTCGAAGGGAACCGTACGAATTTAGTTCAGACTAGCTGGGCCATGCTCGGTCT
GCTGTGTGGAGGTCAGGCAGAGCGTGATCCTACCCCCCTGCACAAGGCAGCAAAGCTTCTCATTAACGGG
CAGATGGATAACGGAGACTTCCCGCAACAAGAGATCACAGGGGTCTACATGAAAAATTGTATGCTGCACT
ACGCAGAGTATAGGAACACCTTTCCCCTTTGGGCACTCGGAGAGTACAGAAAAAGGGTTTGGCTGCCGAA
GCAGGAGACAGGTTCGAGAGACCTAAGGCTAGGTGGAGGCTCAGTGATGATAAGTCTGCGATGGTGGATG
CATGTGTCATGGTCATAGCTGTTTCCTGTGTGAAATTGTTATCCGCTCAGAGGGCACAATCCTATTCCGC
GCTATCCGACAATCTCCAAGACATTAGGTGGAGTTCAGTTCGGCGTATGGCATATGTCGCTGGAAAGAAC
ATGTGAGCAAAAGGCCAGCAAAAGGCCAGGAACCGTAAAAAGGCCGCGTTGCTGGCGTTTTTCCATAGGC
TCCGCCCCCCTGACGAGCATCACAAAAATCGACGCTCAAGTCAGAGGTGGCGAAACCCGACAGGACTATA
AAGATACCAGGCGTTTCCCCCTGGAAGCTCCCTCGTGCGCTCTCCTGTTCCGACCCTGCCGCTTACCGGA
TACCTGTCCGCCTTTCTCCCTTCGGGAAGCGTGGCGCTTTCTCATAGCTCACGCTGTAGGTATCTCAGTT
CGGTGTAGGTCGTTCGCTCCAAGCTGGGCTGTGTGCACGAACCCCCCGTTCAGCCCGACCGCTGCGCCTT
ATCCGGTAACTATCGTCTTGAGTCCAACCCGGTAAGACACGACTTATCGCCACTGGCAGCAGCCACTGGT
AACAGGATTAGCAGAGCGAGGTATGTAGGCGGTGCTACAGAGTTCTTGAAGTGGTGGCCTAACTACGGCT
ACACTAGAAGAACAGTATTTGGTATCTGCGCTCTGCTGAAGCCAGTTACCTTCGGAAAAAGAGTTGGTAG
CTCTTGATCCGGCAAACAAACCACCGCTGGTAGCGGTGGTTTTTTTGTTTGCAAGCAGCAGATTACGCGC
AGAAAAAAAGGATCTCAAGAAGATCCTTTGATCTTTTCTACGGGGTCTGACGCTCTATTCAACAAAGCCG
CCGTCCCGTCAAGTCAGCGTAAATGGGTAGGGGGCTTCAAATCGTCCCCCCATACGATATAAGTTGTTAC
TAGTGCTTGGATTCTCACCAATAAAAAACGCCCGGCGGCAACCGAGCGTTCTGAACAAATCCAGATGGAG
TTCTGAGGTCATTACTGGATCTATCAACAGGAGTCCAAGCGAGCTCGATATCAAATTACGCCCCGCCCTG
CCACTCATCGCAGTACTGTTGTAATTCATTAAGCATTCTGCCGACATGGAAGCCATCACAAACGGCATGA
TGAACCTGAATCGCCAGCGGCATCAGCACCTTGTCGCCTTGCGTATAATATTTGCCCATGGTGAAAACGG
GGGCGAAGAAGTTGTCCATATTGGCCACGTTTAAATCAAAACTGGTGAAACTCACCCAGGGATTGGCTGA
GACGAAAAACATATTCTCAATAAACCCTTTAGGGAAATAGGCCAGGTTTTCACCGTAACACGCCACATCT
TGCGAATATATGTGTAGAAACTGCCGGAAATCGTCGTGGTATTCACTCCAGAGCGATGAAAACGTTTCAG
TTTGCTCATGGAAAACGGTGTAACAAGGGTGAACACTATCCCATATCACCAGCTCACCGTCTTTCATTGC
CATACGAAATTCCGGATGAGCATTCATCAGGCGGGCAAGAATGTGAATAAAGGCCGGATAAAACTTGTGC
TTATTTTTCTTTACGGTCTTTAAAAAGGCCGTAATATCCAGCTGAACGGTCTGGTTATAGGTACATTGAG
CAACTGACTGAAATGCCTCAAAATGTTCTTTACGATGCCATTGGGATATATCAACGGTGGTATATCCAGT
GATTTTTTTCTCCATTTTAGCTTCCTTAGCTCCTGAAAATCTCGATAACTCAAAAAATACGCCCGGTAGT
GATCTTATTTCATTATGGTGAAAGTTGGAACCTCTTACGTGCCGATCAACGTCTCATTGATACCTGAAAC
AAAACCCATCGTACGGCCAAGGAAGTCTCCAATAACTGTGATCCACCACAAGCGCCAGGGTTTTCCCAGT
CACGACGTTGTAAAACGACGGCCAGTCATGCATAATCCGCACGCATCTGGAATAAGGAAGTGCCATTCCG
CCTGACCT
Features (pLannotate 1.2.2; 6 found; start..end, strand, type, name):
     11..2317    +  CDS            DDS: DADIS_PANGI - Also known as DS
   2580..3168    -  rep_origin     ori: high-copy-number ColE1/pMB1/pBR322/pUC origin of replication
   3301..3395    -  terminator     lambda t0 terminator: transcription terminator from phage lambda
   3419..4075    -  CDS            cat: CAT_ECOLX - Experimental evidence at protein level: Swiss-Prot protein existence level 1. This enzyme is an effector of chloramphenicol resistance in bacteria. From Escherichia coli. This protein is used as a marker in many commonly used cloning vectors, such as pACYC184.
   4076..4178    -  promoter       cat promoter: promoter of the E. coli cat gene encoding chloramphenicol acetyltransferase
   4253..4296    -  CDS            lacZα (fragment): LacZα fragment of β-galactosidase; lacZ fragment
