[The description below was written by a language model from this plasmid's Addgene catalogue record and pLannotate feature annotations shown in this document.]
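Description:
pEPMS0CM0032 is a Level 0 (L0) standard part plasmid for modular Golden Gate-style assembly of plant expression constructs, built in the pTwist Chlor High Copy backbone. It is a small bacterial storage and donor vector of about 4.3 kb. It is propagated in E. coli from a high-copy ColE1/pUC-type origin and selected with chloramphenicol through a cat gene driven by its native cat promoter and followed by a lambda t0 terminator. A short lacZα fragment is also annotated, apparently a remnant of the backbone rather than a functional screening cassette.

The payload is the coding sequence of TcTXSS, a mixed triterpene synthase from Taraxacum coreanum, supplied without a stop codon so that it can be fused in frame to a C-terminal tag or other downstream coding part during assembly. Internal BsaI sites have been removed by silent mutation, which "domesticates" the sequence so that it is not cut internally when BsaI releases the part in Type IIS assembly reactions. The automated annotation labels the roughly 2.3 kb open reading frame as a Panax ginseng dammarenediol synthase. This reflects homology between oxidosqualene cyclase family enzymes, not the actual identity of the insert. The plasmid contains no promoter or terminator for plant expression, so these must come from other parts when the coding sequence is assembled into a transcriptional unit. The flanking cloning sites and overhangs are not stated in the record. The associated work concerns triterpenoid biosynthesis in Calendula officinalis, which suggests the part was used for heterologous expression of a triterpene synthase in that study.
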