Addgene plasmid #227518: pEPMS0CM0032
Purpose: L0 part - CDS (without STOP codon)
Depositing lab: Nicola Patron. Depositing organization: Earlham Institute. Publication: Biosynthesis and bioactivity of anti-inflammatory triterpenoids in Calendula officinalis. Golubova D, Salmon M, Su H, Tansley C, Kaithakottil GG, Linsmith G, Schudoma C, Swarbreck D, O'Connell MA, Patron NJ. Nat Commun. 2025 Jul 28;16(1):6941. doi: 10.1038/s41467-025-62269-w. PubMed 40721615.
Backbone
  Vector backbone: pTwist Chlor High Copy
  Vector type: Plant Expression
Growth in bacteria
  Bacterial resistance: Chloramphenicol, 25 μg/mL
  Growth temperature: 37°C
  Growth strain: DH5alpha
  Copy number: High Copy
Gene/Insert
  Gene/Insert name: TcTXSS (Taraxacum coreanum mixed triterpene synthase)
  Species: Taraxacum coreanum
  Mutation: BsaI sites removed by silent mutation
  Cloning method: Restriction Enzyme; 5′ cloning site unknown (unknown if destroyed)
Terms and licenses: Academic/Nonprofit Terms; Industry Terms: Not Available to Industry
How to cite: pEPMS0CM0032 was a gift from Nicola Patron (Addgene plasmid # 227518 ; http://n2t.net/addgene:227518 ; RRID:Addgene_227518)
